>Addgene plasmid #195136 | MDM4_Deletion_Downstream_gRNA_1 | addgene full sequence | sequence record 383955 | Addgene NGS Result
GCTTAATGTAGTCTTATGCAATACTCTTGTAGTCTTGCAACATGGTAACGATGAGTTAGCAACATGCCTT
ACAAGGAGAGAAAAAGCACCGTGCATGCCGATTGGTGGAAGTAAGGTGGTACGATCGTGCCTTATTAGGA
AGGCAACAGACGGGTCTGACATGGATTGGACGAACCACTGAATTGCCGCATTGCAGAGATATTGTATTTA
AGTGCCTAGCTCGATACATAAACGGGTCTCTCTGGTTAGACCAGATCTGAGCCTGGGAGCTCTCTGGCTA
ACTAGGGAACCCACTGCTTAAGCCTCAATAAAGCTTGCCTTGAGTGCTTCAAGTAGTGTGTGCCCGTCTG
TTGTGTGACTCTGGTAACTAGAGATCCCTCAGACCCTTTTAGTCAGTGTGGAAAATCTCTAGCAGTGGCG
CCCGAACAGGGACTTGAAAGCGAAAGGGAAACCAGAGGAGCTCTCTCGACGCAGGACTCGGCTTGCTGAA
GCGCGCACGGCAAGAGGCGAGGGGCGGCGACTGGTGAGTACGCCAAAAATTTTGACTAGCGGAGGCTAGA
AGGAGAGAGATGGGTGCGAGAGCGTCAGTATTAAGCGGGGGAGAATTAGATCGCGATGGGAAAAAATTCG
GTTAAGGCCAGGGGGAAAGAAAAAATATAAATTAAAACATATAGTATGGGCAAGCAGGGAGCTAGAACGA
TTCGCAGTTAATCCTGGCCTGTTAGAAACATCAGAAGGCTGTAGACAAATACTGGGACAGCTACAACCAT
CCCTTCAGACAGGATCAGAAGAACTTAGATCATTATATAATACAGTAGCAACCCTCTATTGTGTGCATCA
AAGGATAGAGATAAAAGACACCAAGGAAGCTTTAGACAAGATAGAGGAAGAGCAAAACAAAAGTAAGACC
ACCGCACAGCAAGCGGCCGCTGATCTTCAGACCTGGAGGAGGAGATATGAGGGACAATTGGAGAAGTGAA
TTATATAAATATAAAGTAGTAAAAATTGAACCATTAGGAGTAGCACCCACCAAGGCAAAGAGAAGAGTGG
TGCAGAGAGAAAAAAGAGCAGTGGGAATAGGAGCTTTGTTCCTTGGGTTCTTGGGAGCAGCAGGAAGCAC
TATGGGCGCAGCGTCAATGACGCTGACGGTACAGGCCAGACAATTATTGTCTGGTATAGTGCAGCAGCAG
AACAATTTGCTGAGGGCTATTGAGGCGCAACAGCATCTGTTGCAACTCACAGTCTGGGGCATCAAGCAGC
TCCAGGCAAGAATCCTGGCTGTGGAAAGATACCTAAAGGATCAACAGCTCCTGGGGATTTGGGGTTGCTC
TGGAAAACTCATTTGCACCACTGCTGTGCCTTGGAATGCTAGTTGGAGTAATAAATCTCTGGAACAGATT
TGGAATCACACGACCTGGATGGAGTGGGACAGAGAAATTAACAATTACACAAGCTTAATACACTCCTTAA
TTGAAGAATCGCAAAACCAGCAAGAAAAGAATGAACAAGAATTATTGGAATTAGATAAATGGGCAAGTTT
GTGGAATTGGTTTAACATAACAAATTGGCTGTGGTATATAAAATTATTCATAATGATAGTAGGAGGCTTG
GTAGGTTTAAGAATAGTTTTTGCTGTACTTTCTATAGTGAATAGAGTTAGGCAGGGATATTCACCATTAT
CGTTTCAGACCCACCTCCCAACCCCGAGGGGACCCAGAGAGGGCCTATTTCCCATGATTCCTTCATATTT
GCATATACGATACAAGGCTGTTAGAGAGATAATTAGAATTAATTTGACTGTAAACACAAAGATATTAGTA
CAAAATACGTGACGTAGAAAGTAATAATTTCTTGGGTAGTTTGCAGTTTTAAAATTATGTTTTAAAATGG
ACTATCATATGCTTACCGTAACTTGAAAGTATTTCGATTTCTTGGCTTTATATATCTTGTGGAAAGGACG
AAACACCGCAGCTTCTGAGGCTCTACCGGTTTAAGAGCTATGCTGGAAACAGCATAGCAAGTTTAAATAA
GGCTAGTCCGTTATCAACTTTGCTGGAAACAGCAAAGTGGCACCGAGTCGGTGCTTTTTTTGAATTCTAG
ATCTTGAGACAAATGGCAGTATTCATCCACAATTTTAAAAGAAAAGGGGGGATTGGGGGGTACAGTGCAG
GGGAAAGAATAGTAGACATAATAGCAACAGACATACAAACTAAAGAATTACAAAAACAAATTACAAAAAT
TCAAAATTTTCGGGTTTATTACAGGGACAGCAGAGATCCACTTTGGCGCCGGCTCGAGTGGCTCCGGTGC
CCGTCAGTGGGCAGAGCGCACATCGCCCACAGTCCCCGAGAAGTTGGGGGGAGGGGTCGGCAATTGAACC
GGTGCCTAGAGAAGGTGGCGCGGGGTAAACTGGGAAAGTGATGTCGTGTACTGGCTCCGCCTTTTTCCCG
AGGGTGGGGGAGAACCGTATATAAGTGCAGTAGTCGCCGTGAACGTTCTTTTTCGCAACGGGTTTGCCGC
CAGAACACAGGTGTCGTGACGCGGGATCCGCCACCATGGATTACAAAGACGATGACGATAAGATGGTGAG
CAAGGGCGAGGAGGATAACATGGCCATCATCAAGGAGTTCATGCGCTTCAAGGTGCACATGGAGGGCTCC
GTGAACGGCCACGAGTTCGAGATCGAGGGCGAGGGCGAGGGCCGCCCCTACGAGGGCACCCAGACCGCCA
AGCTGAAGGTGACCAAGGGTGGCCCCCTGCCCTTCGCCTGGGACATCCTGTCCCCTCAGTTCATGTACGG
CTCCAAGGCCTACGTGAAGCACCCCGCCGACATCCCCGACTACTTGAAGCTGTCCTTCCCCGAGGGCTTC
AAGTGGGAGCGCGTGATGAACTTCGAGGACGGCGGCGTGGTGACCGTGACCCAGGACTCCTCCCTGCAGG
ACGGCGAGTTCATCTACAAGGTGAAGCTGCGCGGCACCAACTTCCCCTCCGACGGCCCCGTAATGCAGAA
GAAGACCATGGGCTGGGAGGCCTCCTCCGAGCGGATGTACCCCGAGGACGGCGCCCTGAAGGGCGAGATC
AAGCAGAGGCTGAAGCTGAAGGACGGCGGCCACTACGACGCTGAGGTCAAGACCACCTACAAGGCCAAGA
AGCCCGTGCAGCTGCCCGGCGCCTACAACGTCAACATCAAGTTGGACATCACCTCCCACAACGAGGACTA
CACCATCGTGGAACAGTACGAACGCGCCGAGGGCCGCCACTCCACCGGCGGCATGGACGAGCTGTACAAG
TAGACGCGTTAAGTCGACAATCAACCTCTGGATTACAAAATTTGTGAAAGATTGACTGGTATTCTTAACT
ATGTTGCTCCTTTTACGCTATGTGGATACGCTGCTTTAATGCCTTTGTATCATGCTATTGCTTCCCGTAT
GGCTTTCATTTTCTCCTCCTTGTATAAATCCTGGTTGCTGTCTCTTTATGAGGAGTTGTGGCCCGTTGTC
AGGCAACGTGGCGTGGTGTGCACTGTGTTTGCTGACGCAACCCCCACTGGTTGGGGCATTGCCACCACCT
GTCAGCTCCTTTCCGGGACTTTCGCTTTCCCCCTCCCTATTGCCACGGCGGAACTCATCGCCGCCTGCCT
TGCCCGCTGCTGGACAGGGGCTCGGCTGTTGGGCACTGACAATTCCGTGGTGTTGTCGGGGAAATCATCG
TCCTTTCCTTGGCTGCTCGCCTGTGTTGCCACCTGGATTCTGCGCGGGACGTCCTTCTGCTACGTCCCTT
CGGCCCTCAATCCAGCGGACCTTCCTTCCCGCGGCCTGCTGCCGGCTCTGCGGCCTCTTCCGCGTCTTCG
CCTTCGCCCTCAGACGAGTCGGATCTCCCTTTGGGCCGCCTCCCCGCGTCGACTTTAAGACCAATGACTT
ACAAGGCAGCTGTAGATCTTAGCCACTTTTTAAAAGAAAAGGGGGGACTGGAAGGGCTAATTCACTCCCA
ACGAAGACAAGATCTGCTTTTTGCTTGTACTGGGTCTCTCTGGTTAGACCAGATCTGAGCCTGGGAGCTC
TCTGGCTAACTAGGGAACCCACTGCTTAAGCCTCAATAAAGCTTGCCTTGAGTGCTTCAAGTAGTGTGTG
CCCGTCTGTTGTGTGACTCTGGTAACTAGAGATCCCTCAGACCCTTTTAGTCAGTGTGGAAAATCTCTAG
CAGTACGTATAGTAGTTCATGTCATCTTATTATTCAGTATTTATAACTTGCAAAGAAATGAATATCAGAG
AGTGAGAGGAACTTGTTTATTGCAGCTTATAATGGTTACAAATAAAGCAATAGCATCACAAATTTCACAA
ATAAAGCATTTTTTTCACTGCATTCTAGTTGTGGTTTGTCCAAACTCATCAATGTATCTTATCATGTCTG
GCTCTAGCTATCCCGCCCCTAACTCCGCCCATCCCGCCCCTAACTCCGCCCAGTTCCGCCCATTCTCCGC
CCCATGGCTGACTAATTTTTTTTATTTATGCAGAGGCCGAGGCCGCCTCGGCCTCTGAGCTATTCCAGAA
GTAGTGAGGAGGCTTTTTTGGAGGCCTAGGGACGTACCCAATTCGCCCTATAGTGAGTCGTATTACGCGC
GCTCACTGGCCGTCGTTTTACAACGTCGTGACTGGGAAAACCCTGGCGTTACCCAACTTAATCGCCTTGC
AGCACATCCCCCTTTCGCCAGCTGGCGTAATAGCGAAGAGGCCCGCACCGATCGCCCTTCCCAACAGTTG
CGCAGCCTGAATGGCGAATGGG
[124 nt withheld, positions 4783-4906]
C
[91 nt withheld, positions 4908-4998]
A
[49 nt withheld, positions 5000-5048]
CCTTTGACGTTGGAGTCCACGTTCTTT
[37 nt withheld, positions 5076-5112]
ACCCTATCTCGGTCTATTCTTTTGATTTATAAGGGATTTTGCCGATTTCGGCCTATTGGTTAAAAAATGA
GCTGATTTAACAAAAATTTAACGCGAATTTTAACAAAATATTAACGCTTACAATTTAGGTGGCACTTTTC
GGGGAAATGTGCGCGGAACCCCTATTTGTTTATTTTTCTAAATACATTCAAATATGTATCCGCTCATGAG
ACAATAACCCTGATAAATGCTTCAATAATATTGAAAAAGGAAGAGTATGAGTATTCAACATTTCCGTGTC
GCCCTTATTCCCTTTTTTGCGGCATTTTGCCTTCCTGTTTTTGCTCACCCAGAAACGCTGGTGAAAGTAA
AAGATGCTGAAGATCAGTTGGGTGCACGAGTGGGTTACATCGAACTGGATCTCAACAGCGGTAAGATCCT
TGAGAGTTTTCGCCCCGAAGAACGTTTTCCAATGATGAGCACTTTTAAAGTTCTGCTATGTGGCGCGGTA
TTATCCCGTATTGACGCCGGGCAAGAGCAACTCGGTCGCCGCATACACTATTCTCAGAATGACTTGGTTG
AGTACTCACCAGTCACAGAAAAGCATCTTACGGATGGCATGACAGTAAGAGAATTATGCAGTGCTGCCAT
AACCATGAGTGATAACACTGCGGCCAACTTACTTCTGACAACGATCGGAGGACCGAAGGAGCTAACCGCT
TTTTTGCACAACATGGGGGATCATGTAACTCGCCTTGATCGTTGGGAACCGGAGCTGAATGAAGCCATAC
CAAACGACGAGCGTGACACCACGATGCCTGTAGCAATGGCAACAACGTTGCGCAAACTATTAACTGGCGA
ACTACTTACTCTAGCTTCCCGGCAACAATTAATAGACTGGATGGAGGCGGATAAAGTTGCAGGACCACTT
CTGCGCTCGGCCCTTCCGGCTGGCTGGTTTATTGCTGATAAATCTGGAGCCGGTGAGCGTGGGTCTCGCG
GTATCATTGCAGCACTGGGGCCAGATGGTAAGCCCTCCCGTATCGTAGTTATCTACACGACGGGGAGTCA
GGCAACTATGGATGAACGAAATAGACAGATCGCTGAGATAGGTGCCTCACTGATTAAGCATTGGTAACTG
TCAGACCAAGTTTACTCATATATACTTTAGATTGATTTAAAACTTCATTTTTAATTTAAAAGGATCTAGG
TGAAGATCCTTTTTGATAATCTCATGACCAAAATCCCTTAACGTGAGTTTTCGTTCCACTGAGCGTCAGA
CCCCGTAGAAAAGATCAAAGGATCTTCTTGAGATCCTTTTTTTCTGCGCGTAATCTGCTGCTTGCAAACA
AAAAAACCACCGCTACCAGCGGTGGTTTGTTTGCCGGATCAAGAGCTACCAACTCTTTTTCCGAAGGTAA
CTGGCTTCAGCAGAGCGCAGATACCAAATACTGTTCTTCTAGTGTAGCCGTAGTTAGGCCACCACTTCAA
GAACTCTGTAGCACCGCCTACATACCTCGCTCTGCTAATCCTGTTACCAGTGGCTGCTGCCAGTGGCGAT
AAGTCGTGTCTTACCGGGTTGGACTCAAGACGATAGTTACCGGATAAGGCGCAGCGGTCGGGCTGAACGG
GGGGTTCGTGCACACAGCCCAGCTTGGAGCGAACGACCTACACCGAACTGAGATACCTACAGCGTGAGCT
ATGAGAAAGCGCCACGCTTCCCGAAGGGAGAAAGGCGGACAGGTATCCGGTAAGCGGCAGGGTCGGAACA
GGAGAGCGCACGAGGGAGCTTCCAGGGGGAAACGCCTGGTATCTTTATAGTCCTGTCGGGTTTCGCCACC
TCTGACTTGAGCGTCGATTTTTGTGATGCTCGTCAGGGGGGCGGAGCCTATGGAAAAACGCCAGCAACGC
GGCCTTTTTACGGTTCCTGGCCTTTTGCTGGCCTTTTGCTCACATGTTCTTTCCTGCGTTATCCCCTGAT
TCTGTGGATAACCGTATTACCGCCTTTGAGTGAGCTGATACCGCTCGCCGCAGCCGAACGACCGAGCGCA
GCGAGTCAGTGAGCGAGGAAGCGGAAGAGCGCCCAATACGCAAACCGCCTCTCCCCGCGCGTTGGCCGAT
TCATTAATGCAGCTGGCACGACAGGTTTCCCGACTGGAAAGCGGGCAGTGAGCGCAACGCAATTAATGTG
AGTTAGCTCACTCATTAGGCACCCCAGGCTTTACACTTTATGCTTCCGGCTCGTATGTTGTGTGGAATTG
TGAGCGGATAACAATTTCACACAGGAAACAGCTATGACCATGATTACGCCAAGCGCGCAATTAACCCTCA
CTAAAGGGAACAAAAGCTGGAGCTGCAA
Features (pLannotate 1.2.2; 27 found; start..end, strand, type, name):
      7..233     +  promoter       RSV promoter: Rous sarcoma virus enhancer/promoter
    234..414     +  LTR            5' LTR (truncated): truncated 5' long terminal repeat (LTR) from HIV-1
    461..586     +  misc_feature   HIV-1 Ψ: packaging signal of human immunodeficiency virus type 1
    570..933     +  CDS            HIV-1 gag (fragment): gag protein from human immunodeficiency virus 1; gag
   1079..1312    +  misc_feature   RRE: The Rev response element (RRE) of HIV-1 allows for Rev-dependent mRNA export from the nucleus to the cytoplasm.
   1689..1715    +  CDS            Rev (fragment): human immunodeficiency virus 1 (HIV-1) Rev protein; rev; enhances nuclear export of unspliced and incompletely spliced viral mRNAs
   1719..1959    +  promoter       U6 promoter: RNA polymerase III promoter for human U6 snRNA
   2007..2050    +  misc_RNA       tracrRNA (fragment): trans-activating CRISPR RNA for the Streptococcus pyogenes CRISPR/Cas9 system
   2133..2250    +  misc_feature   cPPT/CTS: central polypurine tract and central termination sequence of HIV-1
   2319..2530    +  promoter       EF-1α core promoter: core promoter for human elongation factor EF-1α
   2583..3293    +  CDS            mCherry: monomeric derivative of DsRed fluorescent protein (Shaner et al., 2004) mammalian codon-optimized
   3309..3897    +  misc_feature   WPRE: woodchuck hepatitis virus posttranscriptional regulatory element
   3948..3967    +  misc_feature   cPPT/CTS (fragment): central polypurine tract and central termination sequence of HIV-1
   3969..4202    +  LTR            3' LTR (ΔU3): self-inactivating 3' long terminal repeat (LTR) from HIV-1
   4280..4401    +  polyA_signal   SV40 poly(A) signal: SV40 polyadenylation signal
   4441..4576    +  rep_origin     SV40 ori: SV40 origin of replication
   4597..4615    -  promoter       T7 promoter: promoter for bacteriophage T7 RNA polymerase
   4623..4778    +  CDS            lacZα (fragment): LacZα fragment of β-galactosidase; lacZ fragment
   4783..5211    +  rep_origin     f1 ori (sequence partly withheld): f1 bacteriophage origin of replication; arrow indicates direction of (+) strand synthesis
   5264..5368    +  promoter       AmpR promoter: bla
   5369..6229    +  CDS            AmpR: β-lactamase; bla; confers resistance to ampicillin, carbenicillin, and related antibiotics
   6400..6988    +  rep_origin     ori: high-copy-number ColE1/pMB1/pBR322/pUC origin of replication
   7171..7263    +  CDS            lacI (fragment): lac repressor; lacI; The lac repressor binds to the lac operator to inhibit transcription in E. coli. This inhibition can be relieved by adding lactose or isopropyl-β-D-thiogalactopyranoside (IPTG).
   7276..7297    +  protein_bind   CAP binding site: CAP binding activates transcription in the presence of cAMP. E. coli catabolite activator protein
   7312..7342    +  promoter       lac promoter: promoter for the E. coli lac operon
   7350..7366    +  protein_bind   lac operator: The lac repressor binds to the lac operator to inhibit transcription in E. coli. This inhibition can be relieved by adding lactose or isopropyl-β-D-thiogalactopyranoside (IPTG). lac repressor encoded by lacI
   7411..7429    +  promoter       T3 promoter: promoter for bacteriophage T3 RNA polymerase
