[The description below was written by a language model from this plasmid's Addgene catalogue record and pLannotate feature annotations shown in this document.]
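Description:
MDM4_Deletion_Downstream_gRNA_1 is a 7,450 nt guide RNA expression plasmid built on the LRCherry2.1 backbone. The catalogue lists it as a mammalian expression vector, and the feature table shows the architecture of a third-generation, self-inactivating HIV-1 lentiviral transfer vector. An RSV promoter replaces the U3 region upstream of a truncated 5' LTR, so genomic RNA can be made without Tat. It is followed by the Ψ packaging signal with a gag fragment, the Rev response element for Rev-dependent nuclear export, a cPPT/CTS, and a ΔU3 3' LTR that disables LTR promoter activity after integration. In bacteria the plasmid is maintained by a high-copy ColE1/pUC-type origin and selected with ampicillin through β-lactamase. The backbone also carries an f1 origin, an SV40 origin and poly(A) signal, and remnants of a lac/lacZα cloning region flanked by T3 and T7 promoters.

The payload consists of two expression units between the LTRs. A human U6 RNA polymerase III promoter drives a single guide RNA, with the annotated scaffold matching a fragment of the Streptococcus pyogenes tracrRNA. The spacer targets the human genomic region immediately downstream of MDM4. Downstream, an EF-1α core promoter drives mCherry, with a WPRE to enhance transcript expression. mCherry is the only marker for mammalian cells, so cells that received the guide are identified or sorted by red fluorescence rather than by drug selection. No Cas9 is annotated in the plasmid, so the nuclease must be provided separately. According to the record, this guide is meant to be paired with one of the companion upstream MDM4 guides so that two flanking cuts excise the whole MDM4 locus in human cells.
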