Addgene plasmid #195136: MDM4_Deletion_Downstream_gRNA_1
Purpose: gRNA in a third generation gRNA backbone with mCherry, targeting region immediately downstream of MDM4, to be used with MDM4_Deletion_Upstream_gRNA_1/2 for MDM4 deletion
Depositing lab: Jason Sheltzer. Depositing organization: Cold Spring Harbor Laboratory. Publication: Oncogene-like addiction to aneuploidy in human cancers. Girish V, Lakhani AA, Thompson SL, Scaduto CM, Brown LM, Hagenson RA, Sausville EL, Mendelson BE, Kandikuppa PK, Lukow DA, Yuan ML, Stevens EC, Lee SN, Schukken KM, Akalu SM, Vasudevan A, Zou C, Salovska B, Li W, Smith JC, Taylor AM, Martienssen RA, Liu Y, Sun R, Sheltzer JM. Science. 2023 Jul 6:eadg4521. doi: 10.1126/science.adg4521. PubMed 37410869.
Backbone
  Vector backbone: LRCherry2.1
  Vector type: Mammalian Expression
  Selectable markers: mCherry
Growth in bacteria
  Bacterial resistance: Ampicillin, 100 μg/mL
  Growth temperature: 37°C
  Growth strain: NEB Stable
  Copy number: High Copy
Gene/Insert
  Gene/Insert name: MDM4 Deletion Downstream gRNA 1
  gRNA/shRNA sequence: CAGCTTCTGAGGCTCTACCG
  Species: H. sapiens (human)
  Entrez Gene: MDM4 (a.k.a. BMFS6, HDMX, MDMX, MRP1)
  Cloning method: Restriction Enzyme; 5′ cloning site Unknown (unknown if destroyed)
Terms and licenses: Academic/Nonprofit Terms; Industry Terms: Not Available to Industry
Depositor comments: Please visit https://doi.org/10.1101/2023.01.09.523344 for bioRxiv preprint.
How to cite: MDM4_Deletion_Downstream_gRNA_1 was a gift from Jason Sheltzer (Addgene plasmid # 195136 ; http://n2t.net/addgene:195136 ; RRID:Addgene_195136)
